Addgene plasmid #49449: MR015-PHOX2BRightTALEN_NN
Purpose: Right TALEN for PHOX2B with NN
Depositing lab: Bruce Conklin. Depositing organization: J. David Gladstone Institutes. Publication: Isolation of single-base genome-edited human iPS cells without antibiotic selection. Miyaoka Y, Chan AH, Judge LM, Yoo J, Huang M, Nguyen TD, Lizarraga PP, So PL, Conklin BR. Nat Methods. 2014 Mar;11(3):291-3. doi: 10.1038/nmeth.2840. Epub 2014 Feb 9. PubMed 24509632.
Backbone
  Vector backbone: MR015
  Backbone manufacturer: Matthew Porteus
  Backbone size w/o insert (bp): 7053
  Total vector size (bp): 8243
  Vector type: Mammalian Expression, TALEN
  Selectable markers: Neomycin (select with G418)
Growth in bacteria
  Bacterial resistance: Ampicillin, 100 μg/mL
  Growth temperature: 37°C
  Growth strain: DH5alpha
  Copy number: High Copy
Gene/Insert
  Gene/Insert name: TALEN
  Species: TALEN
  Insert size (bp): 1190
  Cloning method: Restriction Enzyme; 5′ cloning site BsmBI (destroyed during cloning); 3′ cloning site BsmBI (destroyed during cloning)
  Sequencing primers: 5′ GTAACAGCGGTAGAGGCAGTG; 3′ CGTCCACCAAGACATGCCAAC
Terms and licenses: Academic/Nonprofit Terms; Industry Terms: Not Available to Industry
How to cite: MR015-PHOX2BRightTALEN_NN was a gift from Bruce Conklin (Addgene plasmid # 49449 ; http://n2t.net/addgene:49449 ; RRID:Addgene_49449)
