[The description below was written by a language model from this plasmid's Addgene catalogue record and pLannotate feature annotations shown in this document.]
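Description:
MR015-PHOX2BRightTALEN_NN is a mammalian expression plasmid encoding the right-hand monomer of a TALEN pair directed at the human PHOX2B locus. It is built on the MR015 TALEN backbone, into which the custom repeat array was assembled through BsmBI sites that were destroyed during cloning. The "NN" in the name indicates that guanine positions in the target are read by NN repeat-variable diresidues. In bacteria the plasmid is maintained at high copy from a ColE1/pUC-type origin under ampicillin selection (AmpR with its own promoter). An f1 origin is also present, along with remnants of lac regulatory sequence.

The nuclease is transcribed from the CMV immediate-early enhancer and promoter, with a T7 promoter just downstream, and terminates at a bGH polyadenylation signal. The open reading frame begins with a 3xFLAG tag for detection. It continues through an N-terminal segment related to the Xanthomonas TAL effector AvrBs3, then an unannotated stretch that corresponds in position to the target-specific repeat array, then a C-terminal AvrBs3-derived segment fused to the FokI cleavage domain. Because FokI must dimerise to cut, this construct is meant to be co-delivered with the matching left PHOX2B TALEN so that the two halves bind flanking half-sites and create a double-strand break between them. A separate SV40 promoter–neo–SV40 poly(A) cassette allows G418 selection in mammalian cells. The short HIV-1 LTR, extra SV40 promoter and ble hits are small fragments that are probably annotation artefacts or backbone remnants.

The associated work concerns isolating single-base edited human iPS cells without antibiotic selection. The catalogue lists a total size of 8,243 bp, whereas the annotated depositor sequence is 8,549 nt; the record does not explain this difference.
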