Features (pLannotate 1.2.2; 23 found; start..end, strand, type, name):
     28..80      -  misc_feature   bom (fragment): basis of mobility region from pBR322
    235..614     +  enhancer       CMV enhancer: human cytomegalovirus immediate early enhancer
    615..818     +  promoter       CMV promoter: human cytomegalovirus (CMV) immediate early promoter
    814..847     +  LTR            5' LTR (truncated) (fragment): truncated 5' long terminal repeat (LTR) from HIV-1
    863..881     +  promoter       T7 promoter: promoter for bacteriophage T7 RNA polymerase
    910..975     +  CDS            3xFLAG: three tandem FLAG® epitope tags, followed by an enterokinase cleavage site
   1027..1536    +  CDS            avrBs3 (fragment): AVRB3_XANEU - Experimental evidence at protein level: Swiss-Prot protein existence level 1. Avirulence protein. Acts as a transcription factor in C.annuum plants. In susceptible plants lacking the Bs3 resistance gene induces expression of a number of genes, including genes homologous to a family of auxin-induced genes, alpha-expansin genes, pectate lyase, anthocyanidin glucoside rhamnosyl transferase and at least one transcription factor, UPA20. Their expression leads to plant hypertrophy in mesophyll cells, probably mainly mediated by UPA20 (PubMed:17962565). In resistant plants induces the h
   3331..3537    +  CDS            avrBs3 (fragment): AVRB3_XANEU - Experimental evidence at protein level: Swiss-Prot protein existence level 1. Avirulence protein. Acts as a transcription factor in C.annuum plants. In susceptible plants lacking the Bs3 resistance gene induces expression of a number of genes, including genes homologous to a family of auxin-induced genes, alpha-expansin genes, pectate lyase, anthocyanidin glucoside rhamnosyl transferase and at least one transcription factor, UPA20. Their expression leads to plant hypertrophy in mesophyll cells, probably mainly mediated by UPA20 (PubMed:17962565). In resistant plants induces the h
   3526..4113    +  CDS            fokIR (fragment): T2F1_PLAOK - Also known as rfoKI. Experimental evidence at protein level: Swiss-Prot protein existence level 1. Recognizes the double-stranded sequence 5'-GGATG-3'/3'-CATCC- 5' and cleaves respectively 14 bases after G-1 and 13 bases before C-1. From Planomicrobium okeanokoites (Planococcus okeanokoites) (Flavobacterium okeanokoites).
   4149..4373    +  polyA_signal   bGH poly(A) signal: bovine growth hormone polyadenylation signal
   4377..4398    +  promoter       SV40 promoter (fragment): SV40 enhancer and early promoter
   4419..4847    +  rep_origin     f1 ori (sequence partly withheld): f1 bacteriophage origin of replication; arrow indicates direction of (+) strand synthesis
   4861..5190    +  promoter       SV40 promoter: SV40 enhancer and early promoter
   5257..6048    +  CDS            neo: KKA2_KLEPN - Also known as kan, nptII. Experimental evidence at protein level: Swiss-Prot protein existence level 1. Resistance to kanamycin, neomycin, paromomycin, ribostamycin, butirosin and gentamicin B. From Klebsiella pneumoniae.
   6072..6230    +  CDS            ble (fragment): BLE_KLEPN - Experimental evidence at protein level: Swiss-Prot protein existence level 1. Binding protein with a strong affinity to the bleomycin family of antibiotics. Binds to CL990; an antimitotic-antibiotic compound. From Klebsiella pneumoniae.
   6225..6346    +  polyA_signal   SV40 poly(A) signal: SV40 polyadenylation signal
   6419..6435    -  protein_bind   lac operator: The lac repressor binds to the lac operator to inhibit transcription in E. coli. This inhibition can be relieved by adding lactose or isopropyl-β-D-thiogalactopyranoside (IPTG). lac repressor encoded by lacI
   6443..6473    -  promoter       lac promoter: promoter for the E. coli lac operon
   6488..6509    -  protein_bind   CAP binding site: CAP binding activates transcription in the presence of cAMP. E. coli catabolite activator protein
   6522..6614    -  CDS            lacI (fragment): lac repressor; lacI; The lac repressor binds to the lac operator to inhibit transcription in E. coli. This inhibition can be relieved by adding lactose or isopropyl-β-D-thiogalactopyranoside (IPTG).
   6797..7382    -  rep_origin     ori: high-copy-number ColE1/pMB1/pBR322/pUC origin of replication
   7553..8413    -  CDS            AmpR: β-lactamase; bla; confers resistance to ampicillin, carbenicillin, and related antibiotics
   8414..8518    -  promoter       AmpR promoter: bla
>Addgene plasmid #49449 | MR015-PHOX2BRightTALEN_NN | depositor full sequence | sequence record 73756 | MR015-PHOX2BRightTALEN_NN sequence 8549 bps
GACGGATCGGGAGATCTCCCGATCCCCTATGGTGCACTCTCAGTACAATCTGCTCTGATGCCGCATAGTT
AAGCCAGTATCTGCTCCCTGCTTGTGTGTTGGAGGTCGCTGAGTAGTGCGCGAGCAAAATTTAAGCTACA
ACAAGGCAAGGCTTGACCGACAATTGCATGAAGAATCTGCTTAGGGTTAGGCGTTTTGCGCTGCTTCGCG
ATGTACGGGCCAGATATACGCGTTGACATTGATTATTGACTAGTTATTAATAGTAATCAATTACGGGGTC
ATTAGTTCATAGCCCATATATGGAGTTCCGCGTTACATAACTTACGGTAAATGGCCCGCCTGGCTGACCG
CCCAACGACCCCCGCCCATTGACGTCAATAATGACGTATGTTCCCATAGTAACGCCAATAGGGACTTTCC
ATTGACGTCAATGGGTGGAGTATTTACGGTAAACTGCCCACTTGGCAGTACATCAAGTGTATCATATGCC
AAGTACGCCCCCTATTGACGTCAATGACGGTAAATGGCCCGCCTGGCATTATGCCCAGTACATGACCTTA
TGGGACTTTCCTACTTGGCAGTACATCTACGTATTAGTCATCGCTATTACCATGGTGATGCGGTTTTGGC
AGTACATCAATGGGCGTGGATAGCGGTTTGACTCACGGGGATTTCCAAGTCTCCACCCCATTGACGTCAA
TGGGAGTTTGTTTTGGCACCAAAATCAACGGGACTTTCCAAAATGTCGTAACAACTCCGCCCCATTGACG
CAAATGGGCGGTAGGCGTGTACGGTGGGAGGTCTATATAAGCAGAGCTCTCTGGCTAACTAGAGAACCCA
CTGCTTACTGGCTTATCGAAATTAATACGACTCACTATAGGGAGACCCAAGCTGGCTAGCGCCACCATGG
ACTACAAAGACCATGACGGTGATTATAAAGATCATGACATCGATTACAAGGATGACGATGACAAGATGGC
CCCCAAGAAGAAGAGGAAGGTGGGCATTCACCGCGGGGTACCTATGGTGGACTTGAGGACACTCGGTTAT
TCGCAACAGCAACAGGAGAAAATCAAGCCTAAGGTCAGGAGCACCGTCGCGCAACACCACGAGGCGCTTG
TGGGGCATGGCTTCACTCATGCGCATATTGTCGCGCTTTCACAGCACCCTGCGGCGCTTGGGACGGTGGC
TGTCAAATACCAAGATATGATTGCGGCCCTGCCCGAAGCCACGCACGAGGCAATTGTAGGGGTCGGTAAA
CAGTGGTCGGGAGCGCGAGCACTTGAGGCGCTGCTGACTGTGGCGGGTGAGCTTAGGGGGCCTCCGCTCC
AGCTCGACACCGGGCAGCTGCTGAAGATCGCGAAGAGAGGGGGAGTAACAGCGGTAGAGGCAGTGCACGC
CTGGCGCAATGCGCTCACCGGTGCCCCCCTGAACCTGACCCCGGACCAAGTGGTGGCTATCGCCAGCCAC
GATGGCGGCAAGCAAGCGCTCGAAACGGTGCAGCGGCTGTTGCCGGTGCTGTGCCAGGACCATGGCCTGA
CCCCGGACCAAGTGGTGGCTATCGCCAGCAACAATGGCGGCAAGCAAGCGCTCGAAACGGTGCAGCGGCT
GTTGCCGGTGCTGTGCCAGGACCATGGCCTGACCCCGGACCAAGTGGTGGCTATCGCCAGCAACATTGGC
GGCAAGCAAGCGCTCGAAACGGTGCAGCGGCTGTTGCCGGTGCTGTGCCAGGACCATGGCCTGACCCCGG
ACCAAGTGGTGGCTATCGCCAGCAACAATGGCGGCAAGCAAGCGCTCGAAACGGTGCAGCGGCTGTTGCC
GGTGCTGTGCCAGGACCATGGCCTGACCCCGGACCAAGTGGTGGCTATCGCCAGCAACAATGGCGGCAAG
CAAGCGCTCGAAACGGTGCAGCGGCTGTTGCCGGTGCTGTGCCAGGACCATGGCCTGACCCCGGACCAAG
TGGTGGCTATCGCCAGCAACGGTGGCGGCAAGCAAGCGCTCGAAACGGTGCAGCGGCTGTTGCCGGTGCT
GTGCCAGGACCATGGCCTGACCCCGGACCAAGTGGTGGCTATCGCCAGCAACAATGGCGGCAAGCAAGCG
CTCGAAACGGTGCAGCGGCTGTTGCCGGTGCTGTGCCAGGACCATGGCCTGACCCCGGACCAAGTGGTGG
CTATCGCCAGCAACGGTGGCGGCAAGCAAGCGCTCGAAACGGTGCAGCGGCTGTTGCCGGTGCTGTGCCA
GGACCATGGCCTGACTCCGGACCAAGTGGTGGCTATCGCCAGCCACGATGGCGGCAAGCAAGCGCTCGAA
ACGGTGCAGCGGCTGTTGCCGGTGCTGTGCCAGGACCATGGCCTGACTCCGGACCAAGTGGTGGCTATCG
CCAGCCACGATGGCGGCAAGCAAGCGCTCGAAACGGTGCAGCGGCTGTTGCCGGTGCTGTGCCAGGACCA
TGGCCTGACCCCGGACCAAGTGGTGGCTATCGCCAGCAACATTGGCGGCAAGCAAGCGCTCGAAACGGTG
CAGCGGCTGTTGCCGGTGCTGTGCCAGGACCATGGCCTGACCCCGGACCAAGTGGTGGCTATCGCCAGCA
ACGGTGGCGGCAAGCAAGCGCTCGAAACGGTGCAGCGGCTGTTGCCGGTGCTGTGCCAGGACCATGGCCT
GACTCCGGACCAAGTGGTGGCTATCGCCAGCCACGATGGCGGCAAGCAAGCGCTCGAAACGGTGCAGCGG
CTGTTGCCGGTGCTGTGCCAGGACCATGGCCTGACTCCGGACCAAGTGGTGGCTATCGCCAGCCACGATG
GCGGCAAGCAAGCGCTCGAAACGGTGCAGCGGCTGTTGCCGGTGCTGTGCCAGGACCATGGCCTGACTCC
GGACCAAGTGGTGGCTATCGCCAGCCACGATGGCGGCAAGCAAGCGCTCGAAACGGTGCAGCGGCTGTTG
CCGGTGCTGTGCCAGGACCATGGCCTGACCCCGGACCAAGTGGTGGCTATCGCCAGCAACATTGGCGGCA
AGCAAGCGCTCGAAACGGTGCAGCGGCTGTTGCCGGTGCTGTGCCAGGACCATGGCCTGACCCCGGACCA
AGTGGTGGCTATCGCCAGCAACAATGGCGGCAAGCAAGCGCTCGAAACGGTGCAGCGGCTGTTGCCGGTG
CTGTGCCAGGACCATGGCCTGACTCCGGACCAAGTGGTGGCTATCGCCAGCCACGATGGCGGCAAGCAAG
CGCTCGAAACGGTGCAGCGGCTGTTGCCGGTGCTGTGCCAGGACCATGGCCTGACCCCGGACCAAGTGGT
GGCTATCGCCAGCCACGATGGCGGCAAGCAAGCGCTCGAAAGCATTGTGGCCCAGCTGAGCCGGCCTGAT
CCGGCGTTGGCCGCGTTGACCAACGACCATCTGGTGGCGTTGGCATGTCTTGGTGGACGACCCGCGCTCG
ATGCAGTCAAAAAGGGTCTGCCTCATGCTCCCGCATTGATCAAAAGAACCAACCGGCGGATTCCCGAGAG
AACTTCCCATCGAGTCGCGGGATCCCAGCTGGTGAAGAGCGAGCTGGAGGAGAAGAAGTCCGAGCTGCGG
CACAAGCTGAAGTACGTGCCCCACGAGTACATCGAGCTGATCGAGATCGCCAGGAACAGCACCCAGGACC
GCATCCTGGAGATGAAGGTGATGGAGTTCTTCATGAAGGTGTACGGCTACAGGGGAAAGCACCTGGGCGG
AAGCAGAAAGCCTGACGGCGCCATCTATACAGTGGGCAGCCCCATCGATTACGGCGTGATCGTGGACACA
AAGGCCTACAGCGGCGGCTACAATCTGCCTATCGGCCAGGCCGACGAGATGCAGAGATACGTGGAGGAGA
ACCAGACCCGGAATAAGCACATCAACCCCAACGAGTGGTGGAAGGTGTACCCTAGCAGCGTGACCGAGTT
CAAGTTCCTGTTCGTGAGCGGCCACTTCAAGGGCAACTACAAGGCCCAGCTGACCAGGCTGAACCACATC
ACCAACCGCAATGGCGCCGTGCTGAGCGTGGAGGAGCTGCTGATCGGCGGCGAGATGATCAAAGCCGGCA
CCCTGACACTGGAGGAGGTGCGGCGCAAGTTCAACAACGGCGAGATCAACTTCTGATAACTTAAGTTTAA
ACCGCTGATCAGCCTCGACTGTGCCTTCTAGTTGCCAGCCATCTGTTGTTTGCCCCTCCCCCGTGCCTTC
CTTGACCCTGGAAGGTGCCACTCCCACTGTCCTTTCCTAATAAAATGAGGAAATTGCATCGCATTGTCTG
AGTAGGTGTCATTCTATTCTGGGGGGTGGGGTGGGGCAGGACAGCAAGGGGGAGGATTGGGAAGACAATA
GCAGGCATGCTGGGGATGCGGTGGGCTCTATGGCTTCTGAGGCGGAAAGAACCAGCTGGGGCTCTAGGGG
GTATCCCC
[124 nt withheld, positions 4419-4542]
C
[91 nt withheld, positions 4544-4634]
A
[49 nt withheld, positions 4636-4684]
CCTTTGACGTTGGAGTCCACGTTCTTT
[37 nt withheld, positions 4712-4748]
ACCCTATCTCGGTCTATTCTTTTGATTTATAAGGGATTTTGCCGATTTCGGCCTATTGGTTAAAAAATGA
GCTGATTTAACAAAAATTTAACGCGAATTAATTCTGTGGAATGTGTGTCAGTTAGGGTGTGGAAAGTCCC
CAGGCTCCCCAGCAGGCAGAAGTATGCAAAGCATGCATCTCAATTAGTCAGCAACCAGGTGTGGAAAGTC
CCCAGGCTCCCCAGCAGGCAGAAGTATGCAAAGCATGCATCTCAATTAGTCAGCAACCATAGTCCCGCCC
CTAACTCCGCCCATCCCGCCCCTAACTCCGCCCAGTTCCGCCCATTCTCCGCCCCATGGCTGACTAATTT
TTTTTATTTATGCAGAGGCCGAGGCCGCCTCTGCCTCTGAGCTATTCCAGAAGTAGTGAGGAGGCTTTTT
TGGAGGCCTAGGCTTTTGCAAAAAGCTCCCGGGAGCTTGTATATCCATTTTCGGATCTGATCAAGAGACA
GGATGAGGATCGTTTCGCATGATTGAACAAGATGGATTGCACGCAGGTTCTCCGGCCGCTTGGGTGGAGA
GGCTATTCGGCTATGACTGGGCACAACAGACAATCGGCTGCTCTGATGCCGCCGTGTTCCGGCTGTCAGC
GCAGGGGCGCCCGGTTCTTTTTGTCAAGACCGACCTGTCCGGTGCCCTGAATGAACTGCAGGACGAGGCA
GCGCGGCTATCGTGGCTGGCCACGACGGGCGTTCCTTGCGCAGCTGTGCTCGACGTTGTCACTGAAGCGG
GAAGGGACTGGCTGCTATTGGGCGAAGTGCCGGGGCAGGATCTCCTGTCATCTCACCTTGCTCCTGCCGA
GAAAGTATCCATCATGGCTGATGCAATGCGGCGGCTGCATACGCTTGATCCGGCTACCTGCCCATTCGAC
CACCAAGCGAAACATCGCATCGAGCGAGCACGTACTCGGATGGAAGCCGGTCTTGTCGATCAGGATGATC
TGGACGAAGAGCATCAGGGGCTCGCGCCAGCCGAACTGTTCGCCAGGCTCAAGGCGCGCATGCCCGACGG
CGAGGATCTCGTCGTGACCCATGGCGATGCCTGCTTGCCGAATATCATGGTGGAAAATGGCCGCTTTTCT
GGATTCATCGACTGTGGCCGGCTGGGTGTGGCGGACCGCTATCAGGACATAGCGTTGGCTACCCGTGATA
TTGCTGAAGAGCTTGGCGGCGAATGGGCTGACCGCTTCCTCGTGCTTTACGGTATCGCCGCTCCCGATTC
GCAGCGCATCGCCTTCTATCGCCTTCTTGACGAGTTCTTCTGAGCGGGACTCTGGGGTTCGAAATGACCG
ACCAAGCGACGCCCAACCTGCCATCACGAGATTTCGATTCCACCGCCGCCTTCTATGAAAGGTTGGGCTT
CGGAATCGTTTTCCGGGACGCCGGCTGGATGATCCTCCAGCGCGGGGATCTCATGCTGGAGTTCTTCGCC
CACCCCAACTTGTTTATTGCAGCTTATAATGGTTACAAATAAAGCAATAGCATCACAAATTTCACAAATA
AAGCATTTTTTTCACTGCATTCTAGTTGTGGTTTGTCCAAACTCATCAATGTATCTTATCATGTCTGTAT
ACCGTCGACCTCTAGCTAGAGCTTGGCGTAATCATGGTCATAGCTGTTTCCTGTGTGAAATTGTTATCCG
CTCACAATTCCACACAACATACGAGCCGGAAGCATAAAGTGTAAAGCCTGGGGTGCCTAATGAGTGAGCT
AACTCACATTAATTGCGTTGCGCTCACTGCCCGCTTTCCAGTCGGGAAACCTGTCGTGCCAGCTGCATTA
ATGAATCGGCCAACGCGCGGGGAGAGGCGGTTTGCGTATTGGGCGCTCTTCCGCTTCCTCGCTCACTGAC
TCGCTGCGCTCGGTCGTTCGGCTGCGGCGAGCGGTATCAGCTCACTCAAAGGCGGTAATACGGTTATCCA
CAGAATCAGGGGATAACGCAGGAAAGAACATGTGAGCAAAAGGCCAGCAAAAGGCCAGGAACCGTAAAAA
GGCCGCGTTGCTGGCGTTTTTCCATAGGCTCCGCCCCCCTGACGAGCATCACAAAAATCGACGCTCAAGT
CAGAGGTGGCGAAACCCGACAGGACTATAAAGATACCAGGCGTTTCCCCCTGGAAGCTCCCTCGTGCGCT
CTCCTGTTCCGACCCTGCCGCTTACCGGATACCTGTCCGCCTTTCTCCCTTCGGGAAGCGTGGCGCTTTC
TCATAGCTCACGCTGTAGGTATCTCAGTTCGGTGTAGGTCGTTCGCTCCAAGCTGGGCTGTGTGCACGAA
CCCCCCGTTCAGCCCGACCGCTGCGCCTTATCCGGTAACTATCGTCTTGAGTCCAACCCGGTAAGACACG
ACTTATCGCCACTGGCAGCAGCCACTGGTAACAGGATTAGCAGAGCGAGGTATGTAGGCGGTGCTACAGA
GTTCTTGAAGTGGTGGCCTAACTACGGCTACACTAGAAGAACAGTATTTGGTATCTGCGCTCTGCTGAAG
CCAGTTACCTTCGGAAAAAGAGTTGGTAGCTCTTGATCCGGCAAACAAACCACCGCTGGTAGCGGTTTTT
TTGTTTGCAAGCAGCAGATTACGCGCAGAAAAAAAGGATCTCAAGAAGATCCTTTGATCTTTTCTACGGG
GTCTGACGCTCAGTGGAACGAAAACTCACGTTAAGGGATTTTGGTCATGAGATTATCAAAAAGGATCTTC
ACCTAGATCCTTTTAAATTAAAAATGAAGTTTTAAATCAATCTAAAGTATATATGAGTAAACTTGGTCTG
ACAGTTACCAATGCTTAATCAGTGAGGCACCTATCTCAGCGATCTGTCTATTTCGTTCATCCATAGTTGC
CTGACTCCCCGTCGTGTAGATAACTACGATACGGGAGGGCTTACCATCTGGCCCCAGTGCTGCAATGATA
CCGCGAGACCCACGCTCACCGGCTCCAGATTTATCAGCAATAAACCAGCCAGCCGGAAGGGCCGAGCGCA
GAAGTGGTCCTGCAACTTTATCCGCCTCCATCCAGTCTATTAATTGTTGCCGGGAAGCTAGAGTAAGTAG
TTCGCCAGTTAATAGTTTGCGCAACGTTGTTGCCATTGCTACAGGCATCGTGGTGTCACGCTCGTCGTTT
GGTATGGCTTCATTCAGCTCCGGTTCCCAACGATCAAGGCGAGTTACATGATCCCCCATGTTGTGCAAAA
AAGCGGTTAGCTCCTTCGGTCCTCCGATCGTTGTCAGAAGTAAGTTGGCCGCAGTGTTATCACTCATGGT
TATGGCAGCACTGCATAATTCTCTTACTGTCATGCCATCCGTAAGATGCTTTTCTGTGACTGGTGAGTAC
TCAACCAAGTCATTCTGAGAATAGTGTATGCGGCGACCGAGTTGCTCTTGCCCGGCGTCAATACGGGATA
ATACCGCGCCACATAGCAGAACTTTAAAAGTGCTCATCATTGGAAAACGTTCTTCGGGGCGAAAACTCTC
AAGGATCTTACCGCTGTTGAGATCCAGTTCGATGTAACCCACTCGTGCACCCAACTGATCTTCAGCATCT
TTTACTTTCACCAGCGTTTCTGGGTGAGCAAAAACAGGAAGGCAAAATGCCGCAAAAAAGGGAATAAGGG
CGACACGGAAATGTTGAATACTCATACTCTTCCTTTTTCAATATTATTGAAGCATTTATCAGGGTTATTG
TCTCATGAGCGGATACATATTTGAATGTATTTAGAAAAATAAACAAATAGGGGTTCCGCGCACATTTCCC
CGAAAAGTGCCACCTGACGTC
