>Addgene plasmid #49449 | MR015-PHOX2BRightTALEN_NN | addgene partial sequence | sequence record 75737 | CMV-F 5'-CGCAAATGGGCGGTAGGCGTG-3'
CTCTGGCTAACTAGAGAACCCACTGCTTACTGGCTTATCGAAATTAATACGACTCACTATAGGGAGACCC
AAGCTGGCTAGCGCCACCATGGACTACAAAGACCATGACGGTGATTATAAAGATCATGACATCGATTACA
AGGATGACGATGACAAGATGGCCCCCAAGAAGAAGAGGAAGGTGGGCATTCACCGCGGGGTACCTATGGT
GGACTTGAGGACACTCGGTTATTCGCAACAGCAACAGGAGAAAATCAAGCCTAAGGTCAGGAGCACCGTC
GCGCAACACCACGAGGCGCTTGTGGGGCATGGCTTCACTCATGCGCATATTGTCGCGCTTTCACAGCACC
CTGCGGCGCTTGGGACGGTGGCTGTCAAATACCAAGATATGATTGCGGCCCTGCCCGAAGCCACGCACGA
GGCAATTGTAGGGGTCGGTAAACAGTGGTCGGGAGCGCGAGCACTTGAGGCGCTGCTGACTGTGGCGGGT
GAGCTTAGGGGGCCTCCGCTCCAGCTCGACACCGGGCAGCTGCTGAAGATCGCGAAGAGAGGGGGAGTAA
CAGCGGTAGAGGCAGTGCACGCCTGGCGCAATGCGCTCACCGGTGCCCCCCTGAACCTGACCCCGGACCA
AGTGGTGGCTATCGCCAGCCACGATGGCGGCAAGCAAGCGCTCGAAACGGTGCAGCGGCTGTTGCCGGTG
CTGTGCCAGGACC
