>Addgene plasmid #49449 | MR015-PHOX2BRightTALEN_NN | addgene partial sequence | sequence record 76694 | JDS-TALEN-F 5'-TAGGGGTCGGTAAACAGTGG-3'
TGTGGCGGGTGAGCTTAGGGGGCCTCCGCTCCAGCTCGACACCGGGCAGCTGCTGAAGATCGCGAAGAGA
GGGGGAGTAACAGCGGTAGAGGCAGTGCACGCCTGGCGCAATGCGCTCACCGGTGCCCCCCTGAACCTGA
CCCCGGACCAAGTGGTGGCTATCGCCAGCCACGATGGCGGCAAGCAAGCGCTCGAAACGGTGCAGCGGCT
GTTGCCGGTGCTGTGCCAGGACCATGGCCTGACCCCGGACCAAGTGGTGGCTATCGCCAGCAACAATGGC
GGCAAGCAAGCGCTCGAAACGGTGCAGCGGCTGTTGCCGGTGCTGTGCCAGGACCATGGCCTGACCCCGG
ACCAAGTGGTGGCTATCGCCAGCAACATTGGCGGCAAGCAAGCGCTCGAAACGGTGCAGCGGCTGTTGCC
GGTGCTGTGCCAGGACCATGGCCTGACCCCGGACCAAGTGGTGGCTATCGCCAGCAACAATGGCGGCAAG
CAAGCGCTCGAAACGGTGCAGCGGCTGTTGCCGGTGCTGTGCCAGGACCATGGCCTGACCCCGGACCAAG
TGGTGGCTATCGCCAGCAACAATGGCGGCAAGCAAGCGCTCGAAACGGTGCAGCGGCTGTTGCCGGTGCT
GTGCCAGGACCATGGCCTGACCCCGGACCAAGTGGTGGCTATCGCCAGCAACGGTGGCGGCAAGCAAGCG
CTCGAAACGGTGCAGCGGCTGTTGCCGGTGCTGTGCCAGGACCATGGCCTGACCCCGGACCAAGTGGTGG
CTATCGCCAGCAACAATGGCGGCAAGC
