>Addgene plasmid #49449 | MR015-PHOX2BRightTALEN_NN | addgene partial sequence | sequence record 76695 | BGH-rev
GATCTCGCCGTTGTTGAACTTGCGCCGCACCTCCTCCAGTGTCAGGGTGCCGGCTTTGATCATCTCGCCG
CCGATCAGCAGCTCCTCCACGCTCAGCACGGCGCCATTGCAGTTGGTGATGTGGTTCAGCCTGGTCAGCT
GGGCCTTGTAGTTGCCCTTGAAGTGGCCGCTCACGAACAGGAACTTGAACTCGGTCACGCTGCTAGGGTA
CACCTTCCACCACTCGTTGGGGTTGATGTGCTTATTCCGGGTCTGGTTCTCCTCCACGTATCTCTGCATC
TCGTCGGCCTGGCCGATAGGCAGATTGTAGCCGCCGCTGTAGGCCTTTGTGTCCACGATCACGCCGTAAT
CGATGGGGCTGCCCACTGTATAGATGGCGCCGTCAGGCTTTCTGCTTCCGCCCAGGTGCTTTCCCCTGTA
GCCGTACACCTTCATGAAGAACTCCATCACCTTCATCTCCAGGATGCGGTCCTGGGTGCTGTTCCTGGCG
ATCTCGATCAGCTCGATGTACTCGTGGGGCACGTACTTCAGCTTGTGCCGCAGCTCGGACTTCTTCTCCT
CCAGCTCGCTCTTCACCAGCTGGGATCCCGCGACTCGATGGGAAGTTCTCTCGGGAATCCGCCGGTTGGT
TCTTTTGATCAATGCGGGAGCATGAGGCAGACCCTTTTTGACTGCATCGAGCGCGGGTCGTCCACCAAGA
CATGCCAACGCCACCAGATGGTCGTTGGTCAACGCGGCCAACGCCGGATCAGGCCGGCTCAGCTGGGCCA
CAATGCTTTC
