>Addgene plasmid #49449 | MR015-PHOX2BRightTALEN_NN | addgene partial sequence | sequence record 76696 | TAL-R3 5'-cgccaccagatggtcgttgg-3'
CAATGCTTTCGAGCGCTTGCTTGCCGCCATCGTGGCTGGCGATAGCCACCACTTGGTCCGGGGTCAGGCC
ATGGTCCTGGCACAGCACCGGCAACAGCCGCTGCACCGTTTCGAGCGCTTGCTTGCCGCCATCGTGGCTG
GCGATAGCCACCACTTGGTCCGGAGTCAGGCCATGGTCCTGGCACAGCACCGGCAACAGCCGCTGCACCG
TTTCGAGCGCTTGCTTGCCGCCATTGTTGCTGGCGATAGCCACCACTTGGTCCGGGGTCAGGCCATGGTC
CTGGCACAGCACCGGCAACAGCCGCTGCACCGTTTCGAGCGCTTGCTTGCCGCCAATGTTGCTGGCGATA
GCCACCACTTGGTCCGGGGTCAGGCCATGGTCCTGGCACAGCACCGGCAACAGCCGCTGCACCGTTTCGA
GCGCTTGCTTGCCGCCATCGTGGCTGGCGATAGCCACCACTTGGTCCGGAGTCAGGCCATGGTCCTGGCA
CAGCACCGGCAACAGCCGCTGCACCGTTTCGAGCGCTTGCTTGCCGCCATCGTGGCTGGCGATAGCCACC
ACTTGGTCCGGAGTCAGGCCATGGTCCTGGCACAGCACCGGCAACAGCCGCTGCACCGTTTCGAGCGCTT
GCTTGCCGCCATCGTGGCTGGCGATAGCCACCACTTGGTCCGGAGTCAGGCCATGGTCCTGGCACAGCAC
CGGCAACAGCCGCTGCACCGTTTCGAGCGCTTGCTTGCCGCC
